>Addgene plasmid #30322 | pLKO.1 RagD shRNA #2 | addgene partial sequence | sequence record 32308 | 30322 with hU6-F
CAGGCTGTTAGAGAGATAATTGGAATTAATTTGACTGGTAAACACAAAGATATTAGTACAAAATACGTGA
CGTAGAAAGTAATAATTTCTTGGGTAGTTTGCAGTTTTAAAATTATGTTTTAAAATGGACTATCATATGC
TTACCGTAACTTGAAAGTATTTCGATTTCTTGGCTTTATATATCTTGTGGAAAGGACGAAACACCGGGCT
TAATAATACAACCGTGCTCTCGAGAGCACGGTTGTATTATTAAGCTTTTTGAATTCTCGACCTCGAGACA
AATGGCAGTATTCATCCACAATTTTAAAAGAAAAGGGGGGATTGGGGGGTACAGTGCAGGGGAAAGAATA
GTAGACATAATAGCAACAGACATACAAACTAAAGAATTACAAAAACAAATTACAAAAATTCAAAATTTTC
GGGTTTATTACAGGGACAGCAGAGATCCACTTTGGCCGCGGCTCGAGGGGGTTGGGGTTGCGCCTTTTCC
AAGGCAGCCCTGGGTTTGCGCAGGGACGCGGCTGCTCTGGGCGTGGTTCCGGGAAACGCAGCGGCGCCGA
CCCTGGGTCTCGCACATTCTTCACGTCCGTTCGCAGCGTCACCCGGATCTTCGCCGCTACCCTTGTGGGC
CCCCCGGCGACGCTTCCTGCTCCGCCCCTAAGTCGGGAAGGTTCCTTGCGGTTCGCGGCGTGCCGGACGT
GACAAACGGAAGCCGCACGTCTCACTAGTACCCTCGCAGACGGACAGCGCCAGGGAGCAATGGCAGCGCG
CCGACCGCGATGGGCTGTGGCCAATAGCGGCTGC
