[The description below was written by a language model from this plasmid's Addgene catalogue record.]
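Description:
pLKO.1 RagD shRNA #2 is a lentiviral RNAi plasmid built on the pLKO.1 puro backbone (about 7 kb without insert) and designed to knock down human RagD, the product of the RRAGD gene. It is propagated in bacteria as a high-copy plasmid under ampicillin selection, and the record lists a recombination-deficient strain, which is the usual choice for keeping the repeated lentiviral LTR sequences stable. In mammalian cells, puromycin resistance allows selection of transduced or transfected populations.

The payload is a short hairpin RNA cassette inserted by restriction cloning between the AgeI and EcoRI sites of the backbone; the record does not say whether these sites survived cloning. The hairpin targets a 21-nucleotide sequence in the RagD transcript, and the depositor notes that the design was taken from the RNAi Consortium collection. The record does not state the promoter or provide a feature table. In the standard pLKO.1 design, however, the hairpin is transcribed from a human U6 RNA polymerase III promoter, and the puromycin marker is expressed from a separate promoter, all within a lentiviral transfer cassette flanked by LTRs. As a transfer vector, it must be supplied with packaging and envelope functions in trans to produce viral particles, which then integrate the cassette for stable, long-term knockdown.

The "#2" in the name suggests it is one of several independent hairpins against the same gene, a common control for off-target effects. The associated work examined how the Rag GTPases bind raptor and relay amino acid signals to mTORC1, so the plasmid is suited to depleting RagD in human cells to test its role in nutrient sensing by that pathway.
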