Addgene plasmid #30322: pLKO.1 RagD shRNA #2
Depositing lab: David Sabatini. Depositing organization: Whitehead Institute for Biomedical Research. Publication: The Rag GTPases bind raptor and mediate amino acid signaling to mTORC1. Sancak Y, Peterson TR, Shaul YD, Lindquist RA, Thoreen CC, Bar-Peled L, Sabatini DM. Science. 2008 Jun 13. 320(5882):1496-501. 10.1126/science.1157535 PubMed 18497260.
Backbone
  Vector backbone: pLKO.1 puro
  Backbone manufacturer: Available at Addgene (#8453)
  Backbone size w/o insert (bp): 7000
  Vector type: Mammalian Expression, Lentiviral, RNAi
  Selectable markers: Puromycin
Growth in bacteria
  Bacterial resistance: Ampicillin, 100 μg/mL
  Growth temperature: 37°C
  Growth strain: Stbl3
  Copy number: High Copy
Gene/Insert
  Gene/Insert name: RagD shRNA (alt name: RagD)
  Species: H. sapiens (human)
  Entrez Gene: RRAGD (a.k.a. RAGD, bA11D8.2.1)
  Cloning method: Restriction Enzyme; 5′ cloning site AgeI (unknown if destroyed); 3′ cloning site EcoRI (unknown if destroyed)
  Sequencing primers: 5′ LKO.1 5'
Terms and licenses: Academic/Nonprofit Terms; Industry Terms: Not Available to Industry
Depositor comments: shRNA directed against RagD. Target sequence: 5'-GCTTAATAATACAACCGTGCT-3'. Sequence from the website of the RNAi consortium at the Broad institute.
How to cite: pLKO.1 RagD shRNA #2 was a gift from David Sabatini (Addgene plasmid # 30322 ; http://n2t.net/addgene:30322 ; RRID:Addgene_30322)
